Addgene plasmid #184650: pLPC-FLAG.Mm.DMAP1
Purpose: Retroviral expression of mouse DMAP1
Depositing lab: Agnel Sfeir. Depositing organization: Memorial Sloan-Kettering Cancer Center. Publication: Rap1 regulates TIP60 function during fate transition between two-cell-like and pluripotent states. Barry RM, Sacco O, Mameri A, Stojaspal M, Kartsonis W, Shah P, De Ioannes P, Hofr C, Cote J, Sfeir A. Genes Dev. 2022 Feb 24. pii: gad.349039.121. doi: 10.1101/gad.349039.121. PubMed 35210222.
Backbone
  Vector backbone: pLPC
  Backbone size w/o insert (bp): 5709
  Total vector size (bp): 7102
  Vector type: Mammalian Expression, Retroviral
  Selectable markers: Puromycin
Growth in bacteria
  Bacterial resistance: Ampicillin, 100 μg/mL
  Growth temperature: 37°C
  Growth strain: NEB Stable
  Copy number: Unknown
Gene/Insert
  Gene/Insert name: Dmap1
  Species: M. musculus (mouse)
  Insert size (bp): 1393
  Entrez Gene: Dmap1 (a.k.a. 1500016M21Rik, DNMAP1, DNMTAP1, Dmtap1, mKIAA1425)
  Promoter: CMV
  Tag / fusion protein: FLAG (N terminal on backbone)
  Cloning method: Restriction Enzyme; 5′ cloning site BamHI (unknown if destroyed); 3′ cloning site EcoRI (unknown if destroyed)
  Sequencing primers: 5′ GGATCCGCTACGGGCGCAGATGTA; 3′ AAGCTAGCTTGCCAAACCTACAGG
Terms and licenses: Academic/Nonprofit Terms; Industry Terms: Not Available to Industry
Depositor comments: Please visit https://www.biorxiv.org/content/10.1101/2021.11.02.467017v1 for bioRxiv preprint.
How to cite: pLPC-FLAG.Mm.DMAP1 was a gift from Agnel Sfeir (Addgene plasmid # 184650 ; http://n2t.net/addgene:184650 ; RRID:Addgene_184650)
