[The description below was written by a language model from this plasmid's Addgene catalogue record and pLannotate feature annotations shown in this document.]
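Description:
pLPC-FLAG.Mm.DMAP1 is a 7.1 kb gammaretroviral expression plasmid built on the pLPC backbone for delivering mouse Dmap1 into mammalian cells. In bacteria it is maintained through a high-copy ColE1/pUC-type origin and selected with ampicillin via the β-lactamase gene and its native promoter. The retroviral portion is bounded by Moloney murine leukemia virus long terminal repeats and includes an MESV-derived Ψ packaging signal plus a truncated, start-codon-less gag segment. These elements allow the genomic transcript to be encapsidated when the viral proteins are supplied in trans by a packaging cell line.

Within the provirus, a puromycin N-acetyltransferase gene sits directly downstream of the gag fragment, where it is presumably expressed from the LTR-driven transcript and permits puromycin selection of transduced cells. Further downstream, an internal human CMV immediate-early enhancer and promoter drives the payload, an N-terminal FLAG epitope supplied by the backbone and fused to the roughly 1.4 kb mouse Dmap1 coding sequence, which was inserted between BamHI and EcoRI sites. The annotation software matched the tag as a short fragment of 3xFLAG, which is consistent with the FLAG tag listed in the catalogue. A T7 promoter lies between the CMV promoter and the tag. Short hits to bom, an HIV-1 LTR, a ΔU3 LTR and lacI are small fragments that most likely reflect residual backbone sequence or sequence similarity rather than functional parts.

DMAP1 is a transcriptional regulator and a component of the NuA4/TIP60 histone acetyltransferase complex. The construct is intended for stable retroviral expression of the epitope-tagged protein, so that it can be detected or purified through FLAG, and the associated work concerns regulation of TIP60 function.
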