Features (pLannotate 1.2.2; 17 found; start..end, strand, type, name):
    182..770     -  rep_origin     ori: high-copy-number ColE1/pMB1/pBR322/pUC origin of replication
    930..1790    -  CDS            AmpR: β-lactamase; bla; confers resistance to ampicillin, carbenicillin, and related antibiotics
   1791..1895    -  promoter       AmpR promoter: bla
   1926..2395    +  LTR            LTR: long terminal repeat from Moloney murine leukemia virus
   2519..2793    +  misc_feature   MESV Ψ (fragment): packaging signal of murine embryonic stem cell virus
   2860..3276    +  CDS            gag (truncated): truncated Moloney murine leukemia virus (MMLV) gag gene lacking the start codon
   3294..3893    +  CDS            PuroR: puromycin N-acetyltransferase; pac from Streptomyces alboniger; confers resistance to puromycin
   3966..4018    -  misc_feature   bom (fragment): basis of mobility region from pBR322
   4173..4552    +  enhancer       CMV enhancer: human cytomegalovirus immediate early enhancer
   4553..4756    +  promoter       CMV promoter: human cytomegalovirus (CMV) immediate early promoter
   4752..4785    +  LTR            5' LTR (truncated) (fragment): truncated 5' long terminal repeat (LTR) from HIV-1
   4801..4819    +  promoter       T7 promoter: promoter for bacteriophage T7 RNA polymerase
   4859..4883    +  CDS            3xFLAG (fragment): three tandem FLAG® epitope tags
   4890..6290    +  CDS            Dmap1: DMAP1_MOUSE - Also known as Mmtr. Experimental evidence at protein level: Swiss-Prot protein existence level 1. Involved in transcription repression and activation. Its interaction with HDAC2 may provide a mechanism for histone deacetylation in heterochromatin following replication of DNA at late firing origins. Can also repress transcription independently of histone deacetylase activity. May specifically potentiate DAXX-mediated repression of glucocorticoid receptor-dependent transcription. Component of the NuA4 histone acetyltransferase (HAT) complex which is involved in transcriptional acti
   6392..6513    +  LTR            3' LTR (ΔU3) (fragment): self-inactivating 3' long terminal repeat (LTR) from Moloney murine leukemia virus
   6514..6983    +  LTR            LTR: long terminal repeat from Moloney murine leukemia virus
   7049..7101    -  CDS            lacI (fragment): lac repressor; lacI; The lac repressor binds to the lac operator to inhibit transcription in E. coli. This inhibition can be relieved by adding lactose or isopropyl-β-D-thiogalactopyranoside (IPTG).
>Addgene plasmid #184650 | pLPC-FLAG.Mm.DMAP1 | addgene full sequence | sequence record 362542 | Addgene NGS Result
CTTCCGCTTCCTCGCTCACTGACTCGCTGCGCTCGGTCGTTCGGCTGCGGCGAGCGGTATCAGCTCACTC
AAAGGCGGTAATACGGTTATCCACAGAATCAGGGGATAACGCAGGAAAGAACATGTGAGCAAAAGGCCAG
CAAAAGGCCAGGAACCGTAAAAAGGCCGCGTTGCTGGCGTTTTTCCATAGGCTCCGCCCCCCTGACGAGC
ATCACAAAAATCGACGCTCAAGTCAGAGGTGGCGAAACCCGACAGGACTATAAAGATACCAGGCGTTTCC
CCCTGGAAGCTCCCTCGTGCGCTCTCCTGTTCCGACCCTGCCGCTTACCGGATACCTGTCCGCCTTTCTC
CCTTCGGGAAGCGTGGCGCTTTCTCATAGCTCACGCTGTAGGTATCTCAGTTCGGTGTAGGTCGTTCGCT
CCAAGCTGGGCTGTGTGCACGAACCCCCCGTTCAGCCCGACCGCTGCGCCTTATCCGGTAACTATCGTCT
TGAGTCCAACCCGGTAAGACACGACTTATCGCCACTGGCAGCAGCCACTGGTAACAGGATTAGCAGAGCG
AGGTATGTAGGCGGTGCTACAGAGTTCTTGAAGTGGTGGCCTAACTACGGCTACACTAGAAGAACAGTAT
TTGGTATCTGCGCTCTGCTGAAGCCAGTTACCTTCGGAAAAAGAGTTGGTAGCTCTTGATCCGGCAAACA
AACCACCGCTGGTAGCGGTGGTTTTTTTGTTTGCAAGCAGCAGATTACGCGCAGAAAAAAAGGATCTCAA
GAAGATCCTTTGATCTTTTCTACGGGGTCTGACGCTCAGTGGAACGAAAACTCACGTTAAGGGATTTTGG
TCATGAGATTATCAAAAAGGATCTTCACCTAGATCCTTTTGCGGCCGCAAATCAATCTAAAGTATATATG
AGTAAACTTGGTCTGACAGTTACCAATGCTTAATCAGTGAGGCACCTATCTCAGCGATCTGTCTATTTCG
TTCATCCATAGTTGCCTGACTCCCCGTCGTGTAGATAACTACGATACGGGAGGGCTTACCATCTGGCCCC
AGTGCTGCAATGATACCGCGAGACCCACGCTCACCGGCTCCAGATTTATCAGCAATAAACCAGCCAGCCG
GAAGGGCCGAGCGCAGAAGTGGTCCTGCAACTTTATCCGCCTCCATCCAGTCTATTAATTGTTGCCGGGA
AGCTAGAGTAAGTAGTTCGCCAGTTAATAGTTTGCGCAACGTTGTTGCCATTGCTACAGGCATCGTGGTG
TCACGCTCGTCGTTTGGTATGGCTTCATTCAGCTCCGGTTCCCAACGATCAAGGCGAGTTACATGATCCC
CCATGTTGTGCAAAAAAGCGGTTAGCTCCTTCGGTCCTCCGATCGTTGTCAGAAGTAAGTTGGCCGCAGT
GTTATCACTCATGGTTATGGCAGCACTGCATAATTCTCTTACTGTCATGCCATCCGTAAGATGCTTTTCT
GTGACTGGTGAGTACTCAACCAAGTCATTCTGAGAATAGTGTATGCGGCGACCGAGTTGCTCTTGCCCGG
CGTCAATACGGGATAATACCGCGCCACATAGCAGAACTTTAAAAGTGCTCATCATTGGAAAACGTTCTTC
GGGGCGAAAACTCTCAAGGATCTTACCGCTGTTGAGATCCAGTTCGATGTAACCCACTCGTGCACCCAAC
TGATCTTCAGCATCTTTTACTTTCACCAGCGTTTCTGGGTGAGCAAAAACAGGAAGGCAAAATGCCGCAA
AAAAGGGAATAAGGGCGACACGGAAATGTTGAATACTCATACTCTTCCTTTTTCAATATTATTGAAGCAT
TTATCAGGGTTATTGTCTCATGAGCGGATACATATTTGAATGTATTTAGAAAAATAAACAAATAGGGGTT
CCGCGCACATTTCCCCGAAAAGTGCCACCTGCAGCCTGAATATGGGCCAAACAGGATATCTGTGGTAAGC
AGTTCCTGCCCCGGCTCAGGGCCAAGAACAGATGGAACAGCTGAATATGGGCCAAACAGGATATCTGTGG
TAAGCAGTTCCTGCCCCGGCTCAGGGCCAAGAACAGATGGTCCCCAGATGCGGTCCAGCCCTCAGCAGTT
TCTAGAGAACCATCAGATGTTTCCAGGGTGCCCCAAGGACCTGAAATGACCCTGTGCCTTATTTGAACTA
ACCAATCAGTTCGCTTCTCGCTTCTGTTCGCGCGCTTCTGCTCCCCGAGCTCAATAAAAGAGCCCACAAC
CCCTCACTCGGGGCGCCAGTCCTCCGATTGACTGAGTCGCCCGGGTACCCGTGTATCCAATAAACCCTCT
TGCAGTTGCATCCGACTTGTGGTCTCGCTGTTCCTTGGGAGGGTCTCCTCTGAGTGATTGACTACCCGTC
AGCGGGGGTCTTTCATTTGGGGGCTCGTCCGGGATCGGGAGACCCCTGCCCAGGGACCACCGACCCACCA
CCGGGAGGCAAGCTGGCCAGCAACTTATCTGTGTCTGTCCGATTGTCTAGTGTCTATGACTGATTTTATG
CGCCTGCGTCGGTACTAGTTAGCTAACTAGCTCTGTATCTGGCGGACCCGTGGTGGAACTGACGAGTTCT
GAACACCCGGCCGCAACCCTGGGAGACGTCCCAGGGACTTTGGGGGCCGTTTTTGTGGCCCGACCTGAGG
AAGGGAGTCGATGTGGAATCCGACCCCGTCAGGATATGTGGTTCTGGTAGGAGACGAGAACCTAAAACAG
TTCCCGCCTCCGTCTGAATTTTTGCTTTCGGTTTGGAACCGAAGCCGCGCGTCTTGTCTGCTGCAGCGCT
GCAGCATCGTTCTGTGTTGTCTCTGTCTGACTGTGTTTCTGTATTTGTCTGAAAATTAGGGCCAGACTGT
TACCACTCCCTTAAGTTTGACCTTAGGTCACTGGAAAGATGTCGAGCGGATCGCTCACAACCAGTCGGTA
GATGTCAAGAAGAGACGTTGGGTTACCTTCTGCTCTGCAGAATGGCCAACCTTTAACGTCGGATGGCCGC
GAGACGGCACCTTTAACCGAGACCTCATCACCCAGGTTAAGATCAAGGTCTTTTCACCTGGCCCGCATGG
ACACCCAGACCAGGTCCCCTACATCGTGACCTGGGAAGCCTTGGCTTTTGACCCCCCTCCCTGGGTCAAG
CCCTTTGTACACCCTAAGCCTCCGCCTCCTCTTCCTCCATCCGCCCCGTCTCTCCCCCTTGAACCTCCTC
GTTCGACCCCGCCTCGATCCTCCCTTTATCCAGCCCTCACTCCTTCTCTAGGCGCCGGCCGGATCAGCTT
ACCATGACCGAGTACAAGCCCACGGTGCGCCTCGCCACCCGCGACGACGTCCCCAGGGCCGTACGCACCC
TCGCCGCCGCGTTCGCCGACTACCCCGCCACGCGCCACACCGTCGATCCGGACCGCCACATCGAGCGGGT
CACCGAGCTGCAAGAACTCTTCCTCACGCGCGTCGGGCTCGACATCGGCAAGGTGTGGGTCGCGGACGAC
GGCGCCGCGGTGGCGGTCTGGACCACGCCGGAGAGCGTCGAAGCGGGGGCGGTGTTCGCCGAGATCGGCC
CGCGCATGGCCGAGTTGAGCGGTTCCCGGCTGGCCGCGCAGCAACAGATGGAAGGCCTCCTGGCGCCGCA
CCGGCCCAAGGAGCCCGCGTGGTTCCTGGCCACCGTCGGCGTCTCGCCCGACCACCAGGGCAAGGGTCTG
GGCAGCGCCGTCGTGCTCCCCGGAGTGGAGGCGGCCGAGCGCGCCGGGGTGCCCGCCTTCCTGGAGACCT
CCGCGCCCCGCAACCTCCCCTTCTACGAGCGGCTCGGCTTCACCGTCACCGCCGACGTCGAGGTGCCCGA
AGGACCGCGCACCTGGTGCATGACCCGCAAGCCCGGTGCCTGACGCCCGCCCCACGACCCGCAGCGCCCG
ACCGAAAGGAGCGCACGACCCCATGCATCGGATCTCCCGATCCCCTATGGTGCACTCTCAGTACAATCTG
CTCTGATGCCGCATAGTTAAGCCAGTATCTGCTCCCTGCTTGTGTGTTGGAGGTCGCTGAGTAGTGCGCG
AGCAAAATTTAAGCTACAACAAGGCAAGGCTTGACCGACAATTGCATGAAGAATCTGCTTAGGGTTAGGC
GTTTTGCGCTGCTTCGCGATGTACGGGCCAGATATACGCGTTGACATTGATTATTGACTAGTTATTAATA
GTAATCAATTACGGGGTCATTAGTTCATAGCCCATATATGGAGTTCCGCGTTACATAACTTACGGTAAAT
GGCCCGCCTGGCTGACCGCCCAACGACCCCCGCCCATTGACGTCAATAATGACGTATGTTCCCATAGTAA
CGCCAATAGGGACTTTCCATTGACGTCAATGGGTGGAGTATTTACGGTAAACTGCCCACTTGGCAGTACA
TCAAGTGTATCATATGCCAAGTACGCCCCCTATTGACGTCAATGACGGTAAATGGCCCGCCTGGCATTAT
GCCCAGTACATGACCTTATGGGACTTTCCTACTTGGCAGTACATCTACGTATTAGTCATCGCTATTACCA
TGGTGATGCGGTTTTGGCAGTACATCAATGGGCGTGGATAGCGGTTTGACTCACGGGGATTTCCAAGTCT
CCACCCCATTGACGTCAATGGGAGTTTGTTTTGGCACCAAAATCAACGGGACTTTCCAAAATGTCGTAAC
AACTCCGCCCCATTGACGCAAATGGGCGGTAGGCGTGTACGGTGGGAGGTCTATATAAGCAGAGCTCTCT
GGCTAACTAGAGAACCCACTGCTTACTGGCTTATCGAAATTAATACGACTCACTATAGGGAGACCCAAGC
TTGGTACCGAGCTCGGATCAGCCACCATGGACTACAAAGACGATGACGATAAAGGATCCGCTACGGGCGC
AGATGTACGAGACATTCTAGAACTCGGGGGTCCAGAGGGAGATGCCGCCTCTGGGACCATCAGCAAAAAG
GATATTATCAACCCGGACAAGAAAAAGTCCAAGAAGTCCTCAGAGACGCTGACCTTCAAGAGGCCTGAGG
GCATGCATCGGGAGGTCTATGCTTTGCTTTACTCTGACAAAAAGGATGCACCCCCACTGCTGCCCAGTGA
CACTGGTCAGGGGTATCGGACAGTGAAGGCGAAACTGGGGTCCAAGAAGGTTCGCCCTTGGAAATGGATG
CCTTTTACTAACCCAGCTCGAAAGGACGGCGCTATGTTTTTCCACTGGCGACGAGCGGCGGAGGAGGGCA
AGGACTACCCTTTTGCCAGGTTCAATAAGACGGTGCAGGTGCCCGTGTACTCAGAGCAGGAGTACCAACT
CTACCTTCATGATGACGCATGGACTAAGGCAGAGACTGACCACCTATTTGACCTCAGCCGCCGATTTGAT
CTGCGCTTCGTAGTTATTCACGATCGGTATGACCACCAGCAGTTCAAGAAGCGTTCTGTGGAGGACCTGA
AAGAGAGGTACTACCACATTTGTGCCAAGCTTGCCAACGTGAGGGCTGTGCCAGGCACAGATCTCAAGAT
ACCAGTGTTTGATGCTGGGCATGAGAGACGGCGGAAGGAACAGCTAGAGCGGCTTTACAACCGAACCCCA
GAGCAGGTGGCAGAGGAGGAGTACCTCCTACAGGAGCTGCGTAAGATTGAGGCCCGGAAAAAAGAGCGGG
AGAAGCGCAGCCAAGACCTGCAGAAGCTGATTACAGCAGCAGACACCACTGCAGAGCAGCGGCGCACGGA
ACGCAAGGCTCCCAAGAAGAAGCTACCCCAAAAGAAGGAGGCTGAGAAGCCGGCTGTCCCTGAGACTGCA
GGCATCAAGTTTCCAGATTTTAAGTCGGCAGGTGTCACGCTACGGAGCCAGCGGATGAAGCTACCCAGCT
CTGTGGGTCAGAAGAAGATCAAGGCGCTGGAACAGATGCTGCTGGAACTTGGTGTGGAGCTGAGCCCTAC
CCCCACAGAGGAGCTGGTGCATATGTTCAATGAGTTGCGGAGCGACCTGGTGTTACTCTACGAGCTCAAG
CAGGCCTGTGCCAACTGTGAATATGAGCTACAGATGCTGCGGCACCGGCACGAGGCCCTGGCTCGGGCAG
GAGTGCTGGGGGCCCCTGCCGCAGCAGCAGTGGGACCAACCCCGGCTTCTGCTGAGCCAACAGTGTCTGA
ATCTGGACTTGGTCTGGACCCCACCAAGGATACCATCATTGATGTCGTGGGTGCACCCCTCACACCCAAT
TCGCGGAAACGACGGGAATCAGCCTCCAGCTCATCTTCTGTGAAGAAAGCCAAGAAACCATAAGAATTCT
GCAGATATCCATCACACTGGCGGCCGCTCGAGCATGCATCTAGAGGGCCGATAAAATAAAAGATTTTATT
TAGTCTCCAGAAAAAGGGGGGAATGAAAGACCCCACCTGTAGGTTTGGCAAGCTAGCTTAAGTAACGCCA
TTTTGCAAGGCATGGAAAAATACATAACTGAGAATAGAGAAGTTCAGATCAAGGTCAGGAACAGATGGAA
CAGCTGAATATGGGCCAAACAGGATATCTGTGGTAAGCAGTTCCTGCCCCGGCTCAGGGCCAAGAACAGA
TGGAACAGCTGAATATGGGCCAAACAGGATATCTGTGGTAAGCAGTTCCTGCCCCGGCTCAGGGCCAAGA
ACAGATGGTCCCCAGATGCGGTCCAGCCCTCAGCAGTTTCTAGAGAACCATCAGATGTTTCCAGGGTGCC
CCAAGGACCTGAAATGACCCTGTGCCTTATTTGAACTAACCAATCAGTTCGCTTCTCGCTTCTGTTCGCG
CGCTTCTGCTCCCCGAGCTCAATAAAAGAGCCCACAACCCCTCACTCGGGGCGCCAGTCCTCCGATTGAC
TGAGTCGCCCGGGTACCCGTGTATCCAATAAACCCTCTTGCAGTTGCATCCGACTTGTGGTCTCGCTGTT
CCTTGGGAGGGTCTCCTCTGAGTGATTGACTACCCGTCAGCGGGGGTCTTTCACATGCAGCATGTATCAA
AATTAATTTGGTTTTTTTTCTTAAGTATTTACATTAAATGGCCATAGTTGCATTAATGAATCGGCCAACG
CGCGGGGAGAGGCGGTTTGCGTATTGGGCGCT
